>Addgene plasmid #224880 | pRS416 CUP1pro-Htt103QdeltaP141-170-YFP | addgene full sequence | sequence record 448151 | Addgene NGS Result
TTTTGGGGATCCACTAGTTCTAGAGCGGCCGCCACCGCGGTGGAGCTCCAGCTTTTGTTCCCTTTAGTGA
GGGTTAATTGCGCGCTTGGCGTAATCATGGTCATAGCTGTTTCCTGTGTGAAATTGTTATCCGCTCACAA
TTCCACACAACATACGAGCCGGAAGCATAAAGTGTAAAGCCTGGGGTGCCTAATGAGTGAGCTAACTCAC
ATTAATTGCGTTGCGCTCACTGCCCGCTTTCCAGTCGGGAAACCTGTCGTGCCAGCTGCATTAATGAATC
GGCCAACGCGCGGGGAGAGGCGGTTTGCGTATTGGGCGCTCTTCCGCTTCCTCGCTCACTGACTCGCTGC
GCTCGGTCGTTCGGCTGCGGCGAGCGGTATCAGCTCACTCAAAGGCGGTAATACGGTTATCCACAGAATC
AGGGGATAACGCAGGAAAGAACATGTGAGCAAAAGGCCAGCAAAAGGCCAGGAACCGTAAAAAGGCCGCG
TTGCTGGCGTTTTTCCATAGGCTCCGCCCCCCTGACGAGCATCACAAAAATCGACGCTCAAGTCAGAGGT
GGCGAAACCCGACAGGACTATAAAGATACCAGGCGTTTCCCCCTGGAAGCTCCCTCGTGCGCTCTCCTGT
TCCGACCCTGCCGCTTACCGGATACCTGTCCGCCTTTCTCCCTTCGGGAAGCGTGGCGCTTTCTCATAGC
TCACGCTGTAGGTATCTCAGTTCGGTGTAGGTCGTTCGCTCCAAGCTGGGCTGTGTGCACGAACCCCCCG
TTCAGCCCGACCGCTGCGCCTTATCCGGTAACTATCGTCTTGAGTCCAACCCGGTAAGACACGACTTATC
GCCACTGGCAGCAGCCACTGGTAACAGGATTAGCAGAGCGAGGTATGTAGGCGGTGCTACAGAGTTCTTG
AAGTGGTGGCCTAACTACGGCTACACTAGAAGAACAGTATTTGGTATCTGCGCTCTGCTGAAGCCAGTTA
CCTTCGGAAAAAGAGTTGGTAGCTCTTGATCCGGCAAACAAACCACCGCTGGTAGCGGTGGTTTTTTTGT
TTGCAAGCAGCAGATTACGCGCAGAAAAAAAGGATCTCAAGAAGATCCTTTGATCTTTTCTACGGGGTCT
GACGCTCAGTGGAACGAAAACTCACGTTAAGGGATTTTGGTCATGAGATTATCAAAAAGGATCTTCACCT
AGATCCTTTTAAATTAAAAATGAAGTTTTAAATCAATCTAAAGTATATATGAGTAAACTTGGTCTGACAG
TTACCAATGCTTAATCAGTGAGGCACCTATCTCAGCGATCTGTCTATTTCGTTCATCCATAGTTGCCTGA
CTCCCCGTCGTGTAGATAACTACGATACGGGAGGGCTTACCATCTGGCCCCAGTGCTGCAATGATACCGC
GAGATCCACGCTCACCGGCTCCAGATTTATCAGCAATAAACCAGCCAGCCGGAAGGGCCGAGCGCAGAAG
TGGTCCTGCAACTTTATCCGCCTCCATCCAGTCTATTAATTGTTGCCGGGAAGCTAGAGTAAGTAGTTCG
CCAGTTAATAGTTTGCGCAACGTTGTTGCCATTGCTACAGGCATCGTGGTGTCACGCTCGTCGTTTGGTA
TGGCTTCATTCAGCTCCGGTTCCCAACGATCAAGGCGAGTTACATGATCCCCCATGTTGTGCAAAAAAGC
GGTTAGCTCCTTCGGTCCTCCGATCGTTGTCAGAAGTAAGTTGGCCGCAGTGTTATCACTCATGGTTATG
GCAGCACTGCATAATTCTCTTACTGTCATGCCATCCGTAAGATGCTTTTCTGTGACTGGTGAGTACTCAA
CCAAGTCATTCTGAGAATAGTGTATGCGGCGACCGAGTTGCTCTTGCCCGGCGTCAATACGGGATAATAC
CGCGCCACATAGCAGAACTTTAAAAGTGCTCATCATTGGAAAACGTTCTTCGGGGCGAAAACTCTCAAGG
ATCTTACCGCTGTTGAGATCCAGTTCGATGTAACCCACTCGTGCACCCAACTGATCTTCAGCATCTTTTA
CTTTCACCAGCGTTTCTGGGTGAGCAAAAACAGGAAGGCAAAATGCCGCAAAAAAGGGAATAAGGGCGAC
ACGGAAATGTTGAATACTCATACTCTTCCTTTTTCAATATTATTGAAGCATTTATCAGGGTTATTGTCTC
ATGAGCGGATACATATTTGAATGTATTTAGAAAAATAAACAAATAGGGGTTCCGCGCACATTTCCCCGAA
AAGTGCCACCTGGGTCCTTTTCATCACGTGCTATAAAAATAATTATAATTTAAATTTTTTAATATAAATA
TATAAATTAAAAATAGAAAGTAAAAAAAGAAATTAAAGAAAAAATAGTTTTTGTTTTCCGAAGATGTAAA
AGACTCTAGGGGGATCGCCAACAAATACTACCTTTTATCTTGCTCTTCCTGCTCTCAGGTATTAATGCCG
AATTGTTTCATCTTGTCTGTGTAGAAGACCACACACGAAAATCCTGTGATTTTACATTTTACTTATCGTT
AATCGAATGTATATCTATTTAATCTGCTTTTCTTGTCTAATAAATATATATGTAAAGTACGCTTTTTGTT
GAAATTTTTTAAACCTTTGTTTATTTTTTTTTCTTCATTCCGTAACTCTTCTACCTTCTTTATTTACTTT
CTAAAATCCAAATACAAAACATAAAAATAAATAAACACAGAGTAAATTCCCAAATTATTCCATCATTAAA
AGATACGAGGCGCGTGTAAGTTACAGGCAAGCGATCCGTCTAAGAAACCATTATTATCATGACATTAACC
TATAAAAATAGGCGTATCACGAGGCCCTTTGTCACAGCTTGTCTGTAAGCGGATGCCGGGAGCAGACAAG
CCCGTCAGGGCGCGTCAGCGGGTGTTGGCGGGTGTCGGGGCTGGCTTAACTATGCGGCATCAGAGCAGAT
TGTACTGAGAGTGCACCATACCACCTTTTCAATTCATCATTTTTTTTTTATTCTTTTTTTTGATTTCGGT
TTCCTTGAAATTTTTTTGATTCGGTAATCTCCGAACAGAAGGAAGAACGAAGGAAGGAGCACAGACTTAG
ATTGGTATATATACGCATATGTAGTGTTGAAGAAACATGAAATTGCCCAGTATTCTTAACCCAACTGCAC
AGAACAAAAACCTGCAGGAAACGAAGATAAATCATGTCGAAAGCTACATATAAGGAACGTGCTGCTACTC
ATCCTAGTCCTGTTGCTGCCAAGCTATTTAATATCATGCACGAAAAGCAAACAAACTTGTGTGCTTCATT
GGATGTTCGTACCACCAAGGAATTACTGGAGTTAGTTGAAGCATTAGGTCCCAAAATTTGTTTACTAAAA
ACACATGTGGATATCTTGACTGATTTTTCCATGGAGGGCACAGTTAAGCCGCTAAAGGCATTATCCGCCA
AGTACAATTTTTTACTCTTCGAAGACAGAAAATTTGCTGACATTGGTAATACAGTCAAATTGCAGTACTC
TGCGGGTGTATACAGAATAGCAGAATGGGCAGACATTACGAATGCACACGGTGTGGTGGGCCCAGGTATT
GTTAGCGGTTTGAAGCAGGCGGCAGAAGAAGTAACAAAGGAACCTAGAGGCCTTTTGATGTTAGCAGAAT
TGTCATGCAAGGGCTCCCTATCTACTGGAGAATATACTAAGGGTACTGTTGACATTGCGAAGAGCGACAA
AGATTTTGTTATCGGCTTTATTGCTCAAAGAGACATGGGTGGAAGAGATGAAGGTTACGATTGGTTGATT
ATGACACCCGGTGTGGGTTTAGATGACAAGGGAGATGCATTGGGTCAACAGTATAGAACCGTGGATGATG
TGGTGTCTACAGGATCTGACATTATTATTGTTGGAAGAGGACTATTTGCAAAGGGAAGGGATGCTAAGGT
AGAGGGTGAACGTTACAGAAAAGCAGGCTGGGAAGCATATTTGAGAAGATGCGGCCAGCAAAACTAAAAA
ACTGTATTATAAGTAAATGCATGTATACTAAACTCACAAATTAGAGCTTCAATTTAATTATATCAGTTAT
TACCCTATGCGGTGTGAAATACCGCACAGATGCGTAAGGAGAAAATACCGCATCAGGAAATTGTAAGCGT
TAATATTTTGTTAAAATTCGCGTTAAATTTTTGTTAAATCAGCTCATTTTTTAACCAATAGGCCGAAATC
GGCAAAATCCCTTATAAATCAAAAGAATAGACCGAGATAGGGT
[37 nt withheld, positions 4244-4280]
AAAGAACGTGGACTCCAACGTCAAAGG
[49 nt withheld, positions 4308-4356]
T
[91 nt withheld, positions 4358-4448]
G
[124 nt withheld, positions 4450-4573]
CCATTCGCCATTCAGGCTGCGCAACTGTTGGGAAGGGCGATCGGTGCGGGCCTCTTCGCTATTACGCCAG
CTGGCGAAAGGGGGATGTGCTGCAAGGCGATTAAGTTGGGTAACGCCAGGGTTTTCCCAGTCACGACGTT
GTAAAACGACGGCCAGTGAGCGCGCGTAATACGACTCACTATAGGGCGAATTGGGTACCGGGCCCCCCCT
CGAGGTCGACGGTATCGATAAGCTTGATATCGAATTCCTGCAGCCCCCAGTCTAGTTAGAAAAAGACATT
TTTGCTGTCAGTCACTGTCAAGAGATTCTTTTGCTGGCATTTCTTCTAGAAGCAAAAAGAGCGATGCGTC
TTTTCCGCTGAACCGTTCCAGCAAAAAAGACTACCAACGCAATATGGATTGTCAGAATCATATAAAAGAG
AAGCAAATAACTCCTTGTCTTGTATCAATTGCATTATAATATCTTCTTGTTAGTGCAATATCATATAGAA
GCCATCATGGCGACCCTGGAAAAGCTAATGAAGGCCTTCGAGTCCCTCAAAAGCTTCCAACAGCAGCAAC
AGCAACAACAGCAGCAACAGCAACAACAGCAGCAACAGCAACAACAGCAGCAACAGCAACAACAGCAGCA
ACAGCAACAACAGCAGCAACAGCAACAACAGCAGCAACAGCAACAACAGCAGCAACAGCAACAACAGCAG
CAACAGCAACAACAGCAGCAACAGCAACAACAGCAGCAACAGCAACAACAGCAGCAACAGCAACAACAGC
AGCAACAGCAACAACAGCAGCAACAGCAACAACAGCAGCAACAGCAACAACAGCAGCAACAGCAACAACC
GCCACCACCTCCCCCTCCACCCCCACCTCCTCAACTTCCTCAACCTCCTCCACAGGCAAGCAAGGGCGAG
GAGCTGTTCACCGGGGTGGTGCCCATCCTGGTCGAGCTGGACGGCGACGTAAACGGCCACAAGTTCAGCG
TGTCCGGCGAGGGCGAGGGCGATGCCACCTACGGCAAGCTGACCCTGAAGTTCATCTGCACCACCGGCAA
GCTGCCCGTGCCCTGGCCCACCCTCGTGACCACCTTCGGCTACGGCCTGCAGTGCTTCGCCCGCTACCCC
GACCACATGAAGCAGCACGACTTCTTCAAGTCCGCCATGCCCGAAGGCTACGTCCAGGAGCGCACCATCT
TCTTCAAGGACGACGGCAACTACAAGACCCGCGCCGAGGTGAAGTTCGAGGGCGACACCCTGGTGAACCG
CATCGAGCTGAAGGGCATCGACTTCAAGGAGGACGGCAACATCCTGGGGCACAAGCTGGAGTACAACTAC
AACAGCCACAACGTCTATATCATGGCCGACAAGCAGAAGAACGGCATCAAGGTGAACTTCAAGATCCGCC
ACAACATCGAGGACGGCAGCGTGCAGCTCGCCGACCACTACCAGCAGAACACCCCCATCGGCGACGGCCC
CGTGCTGCTGCCCGACAACCACTACCTGAGCTACCAGTCCGCCCTGAGCAAAGACCCCAACGAGAAGCGC
GATCACATGGTCCTGCTGGAGTTCGTGACCGCCGCCGGGATCACTCTCGGCATGGACGAGCTGTACAAGT
AACTCGAGTCATGTAATTAGTTATGTCACGCTTACATTCACGCCCTCCCCCCACATCCGCTCTAACCGAA
AAGGAAGGAGTTAGACAACCTGAAGTCTAGGTCCCTATTTATTTTTTTATAGTTATGTTAGTATTAAGAA
CGTTATTTATATTTCAAATTTTTCTTTTTTTTCTGTACAGACGCGTGTACGCATGTAACATTATACTGAA
AACCTTGCTTGAGAAGGTTTTGGGACGCTCGAAGGCTTTAATTTGC
Features (pLannotate 1.2.2; 21 found; start..end, strand, type, name):
      5..48      -  misc_feature   MCS (fragment): pBluescript multiple cloning site
     61..79      -  promoter       T3 promoter: promoter for bacteriophage T3 RNA polymerase
    124..140     -  protein_bind   lac operator: The lac repressor binds to the lac operator to inhibit transcription in E. coli. This inhibition can be relieved by adding lactose or isopropyl-β-D-thiogalactopyranoside (IPTG). lac repressor encoded by lacI
    148..178     -  promoter       lac promoter: promoter for the E. coli lac operon
    193..214     -  protein_bind   CAP binding site: CAP binding activates transcription in the presence of cAMP. E. coli catabolite activator protein
    227..319     -  CDS            lacI (fragment): lac repressor; lacI; The lac repressor binds to the lac operator to inhibit transcription in E. coli. This inhibition can be relieved by adding lactose or isopropyl-β-D-thiogalactopyranoside (IPTG).
    502..1090    -  rep_origin     ori: high-copy-number ColE1/pMB1/pBR322/pUC origin of replication
   1261..2121    -  CDS            AmpR: β-lactamase; bla; confers resistance to ampicillin, carbenicillin, and related antibiotics
   2122..2226    -  promoter       AmpR promoter: bla
   2263..2766    +  misc_feature   CEN/ARS: S. cerevisiae CEN6 centromere fused to an autonomously replicating sequence
   2911..2960    +  misc_feature   bom (fragment): basis of mobility region from pBR322
   2968..3183    +  promoter       URA3 promoter: S. cerevisiae URA3
   3184..3987    +  CDS            URA3: orotidine-5'-phosphate decarboxylase, required for uracil biosynthesis; S. cerevisiae URA3; yeast auxotrophic marker, counterselectable with 5-fluoroorotic acid (5-FOA)
   4066..4117    +  misc_feature   bom (fragment): basis of mobility region from pBR322
   4145..4573    -  rep_origin     f1 ori (sequence partly withheld): f1 bacteriophage origin of replication; arrow indicates direction of (+) strand synthesis
   4577..4732    -  CDS            lacZα (fragment): LacZα fragment of β-galactosidase; lacZ fragment
   4740..4758    +  promoter       T7 promoter: promoter for bacteriophage T7 RNA polymerase
   4767..4829    -  misc_feature   MCS (fragment): pBluescript multiple cloning site
   4835..5069    +  promoter       CUP1 promoter: S. cerevisiae CUP1; inducible metallothionein promoter, regulated by Cu2+
   5472..6185    +  CDS            EYFP: enhanced YFP mammalian codon-optimized
   6192..6439    +  terminator     CYC1 terminator: S. cerevisiae CYC1; transcription terminator for CYC1
