[The description below was written by a language model from this plasmid's Addgene catalogue record and pLannotate feature annotations shown in this document.]
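Description:
pRS416 CUP1pro-Htt103QdeltaP141-170-YFP is a low-copy yeast expression plasmid built on the pRS416 yeast–E. coli shuttle backbone. In Saccharomyces cerevisiae it is maintained by a CEN6/ARS element, which keeps it at roughly chromosomal copy number. Selection is through the URA3 marker under its own promoter, which complements uracil auxotrophy and can be counterselected with 5-FOA. In E. coli it is propagated through a ColE1/pUC-type origin with β-lactamase (ampicillin resistance). The backbone also retains an f1 phage origin and the pBluescript-derived remnants typical of pRS vectors: fragments of the multiple cloning site, lacZα and lac regulatory elements, and flanking T7 and T3 promoters.

The expression cassette, assembled by Golden Gate cloning, places a human huntingtin (HTT) exon 1 fragment under the copper-inducible S. cerevisiae CUP1 metallothionein promoter and ends with the CYC1 transcription terminator. The insert carries an expanded 103-glutamine tract and a deletion of residues 141–170, which removes the last 30 amino acids of the proline-rich region. It is fused at its C terminus to enhanced YFP. The automated feature table does not annotate the Htt segment itself, but the unannotated interval between the CUP1 promoter and the EYFP coding sequence matches the recorded insert size of about 400 bp.

Adding copper to the medium induces the fluorescent polyglutamine fusion, so the protein can be followed by microscopy in living yeast. The alternative name marks it as a truncation variant, which suggests use in comparing how parts of the proline-rich region affect the behaviour of expanded-polyQ Htt exon 1, although the record does not describe specific experiments.
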