Addgene plasmid #224880: pRS416 CUP1pro-Htt103QdeltaP141-170-YFP
Purpose: Low copy plasmid for inducible yeast expression of the Htt exon 1 construct without the last 30 amino acids of the proline-rich region (141-170) tagged with YFP using copper.
Depositing lab: Paul Herman. Depositing organization: Ohio State University.
Backbone
  Vector backbone: pRS416
  Backbone size w/o insert (bp): 6049
  Vector type: Yeast Expression
  Selectable markers: URA3
Growth in bacteria
  Bacterial resistance: Ampicillin, 100 μg/mL
  Growth temperature: 37°C
  Growth strain: DH5alpha
  Copy number: Low Copy
Gene/Insert
  Gene/Insert name: Htt103QdeltaP141-170 (alt name: HTT103QdeltaP(Truncation2.5))
  Species: H. sapiens (human)
  Insert size (bp): 402
  Mutation: deltaP141-170
  Entrez Gene: HTT (a.k.a. HD, IT15, LOMARS)
  Promoter: CUP1
  Tag / fusion protein: YFP (C terminal on insert)
  Cloning method: Golden Gate
  Sequencing primers: 5′ M13 FWD; 3′ M13 REV
Terms and licenses: Academic/Nonprofit Terms; Industry Terms: Not Available to Industry
How to cite: pRS416 CUP1pro-Htt103QdeltaP141-170-YFP was a gift from Paul Herman (Addgene plasmid # 224880 ; http://n2t.net/addgene:224880 ; RRID:Addgene_224880)
